Addgene plasmid #117820: BB1_12_YlpGPD
Purpose: Promoter pGPD of Y. lipolytica for GoldenMOCS
Depositing lab: Michael Sauer. Depositing organization: Universitaet fur Bodenkultur Wien (BOKU-WIEN). Publication: Golden Gate based metabolic engineering strategy for wild-type strains of Yarrowia lipolytica. Egermeier M, Sauer M, Marx H. FEMS Microbiol Lett. 2019 Jan 29. pii: 5304171. doi: 10.1093/femsle/fnz022. PubMed 30698703.
Backbone
  Vector backbone: pIDTSMART-KAN
  Backbone size w/o insert (bp): 2028
  Vector type: Bacterial Expression
Growth in bacteria
  Bacterial resistance: Kanamycin, 50 μg/mL
  Growth temperature: 37°C
  Growth strain: DH5alpha
  Copy number: High Copy
Gene/Insert
  Gene/Insert name: YlpGPD
  Insert size (bp): 484
  Cloning method: Restriction Enzyme; 5′ cloning site BbsI (unknown if destroyed); 3′ cloning site BbsI (unknown if destroyed)
Terms and licenses: Academic/Nonprofit Terms; Industry Terms: Not Available to Industry
How to cite: BB1_12_YlpGPD was a gift from Michael Sauer (Addgene plasmid # 117820 ; http://n2t.net/addgene:117820 ; RRID:Addgene_117820)
