[The description below was written by a language model from this plasmid's Addgene catalogue record and pLannotate feature annotations shown in this document.]
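Description:
BB1_12_YlpGPD is a small, high-copy E. coli cloning plasmid that stores a single DNA part for the GoldenMOCS Golden Gate assembly system: the GPD promoter (pGPD) of the yeast Yarrowia lipolytica. It is built on the pIDTSMART-KAN backbone (about 2.0 kb), and the 484 bp promoter fragment brings the sequenced plasmid to 2,512 nt. Although it is catalogued as a bacterial expression vector, nothing in the record points to an expressed payload. It functions as a part-donor plasmid rather than an expression construct.

The annotated features all belong to the backbone. A ColE1/pUC-type origin provides high-copy replication in E. coli, and selection relies on a kanamycin resistance gene, aph(3')-Ia, annotated as being driven by the cat promoter. The tonB, T7Te and T3Te transcription terminators flank these elements, an arrangement that generally insulates a cloned insert from read-through transcription originating in the backbone. A very short lacZα fragment is also detected and is probably a cloning remnant. The promoter insert was not annotated by the automated tool, but it presumably lies in the unannotated stretch between the lacZα fragment and the tonB terminator.

The insert was cloned using BbsI, a type IIS enzyme, at both ends, and the record does not say whether those sites were destroyed. The record does not explain the "BB1_12" part of the name, which probably denotes the backbone level and the fusion-site position reserved for promoters. The associated work describes Golden Gate based metabolic engineering of wild-type Y. lipolytica strains, where this promoter part would be combined with coding sequences and terminators to build expression cassettes.
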