Features (pLannotate 1.2.2; 7 found; start..end, strand, type, name):
      5..22      -  CDS            lacZα (fragment): LacZα fragment of β-galactosidase; lacZ fragment
    877..908     +  terminator     tonB terminator: bidirectional E. coli tonB-P14 transcription terminator
    909..1011    +  promoter       cat promoter: promoter of the E. coli cat gene encoding chloramphenicol acetyltransferase
   1012..1827    +  CDS            KanR: aminoglycoside phosphotransferase; aph(3')-Ia; confers resistance to kanamycin in bacteria or G418 (Geneticin®) in eukaryotes
   1851..1878    +  terminator     T7Te terminator: phage T7 early transcription terminator
   1890..2477    -  rep_origin     ori: high-copy-number ColE1/pMB1/pBR322/pUC origin of replication
   2499..6       -  terminator     T3Te terminator (fragment) (across the origin): phage T3 early transcription terminator
>Addgene plasmid #117820 | BB1_12_YlpGPD | addgene full sequence | sequence record 235410 | Addgene NGS Result
CCCGTGTAAAACGACGGCCAGTTTATCTAGTCAGCTTGATTCTAGCTGATCGTGGACCGGAAGGTGAGCC
AGTGAGTTGATTGCAGTCCAGTTACGCTGGAGTCTGAGGCTCGTCCTGAATGATATGCGACCGCCGGAGG
GTTGCGTTTGAGACGGGCGACAGATCCAGTCGCGCTGCTCTCGTCGATCCGAAGACGCCATGTTATGGGG
ATGCGATCTCTTATATCTTGGTTGAGTAATTTTCAGAGGCGCCCGCCAGAGAATAGGGTTTAGCCCAGCG
TCTGAAAGCGTGTTCGGAAAAACACTTCGTTGGGCCGAGTTGGGGTGGGGGAGGGGAGGTGGAGATGAGC
CAGTAGACGGTGTTCTGTTGCCACTGCCGTCGATGCTGGTCTACCGTCTCTTCACCAGACCCAATATCGC
CCTACAACCTCTTCACAACTCCACCAACACGACGAATATCATACAAGCTAATGGTGAATAAGGTGCTGGA
GCCGAGGACTTTAGCGGAGGTAGAGTGGGGTGCAGGAGAGTGGCAATATGAGAGCGTAAGATGAAGAGCG
GCAATGCGATTTTTGGAAGCAACTTTTTTTCGCGTCATCCATCATCTTGGTTCTGTGGTTCTTCCTTGTT
TCCCTATAAAAGCCCCCATAGCTCGCCACCAGCTGCTCTCCCATGTTACTCCGCGTCTTCGGTGCGAGCG
GATCGAGCAGTGTCGATCACTACTGGACCGCGAGCTGTGCTGCGACCCGTGATCTTACGGCATTATACGT
ATGATCGGTCCACGATCAGCTAGATTATCTAGTCAGCTTGATGTCATAGCTGTTTCCTGAGGCTCAATAC
TGACCATTTAAATCATACCTGACCTCCATAGCAGAAAGTCAAAAGCCTCCGACCGGAGGCTTTTGACTTG
ATCGGCACGTAAGAGGTTCCAACTTTCACCATAATGAAATAAGATCACTACCGGGCGTATTTTTTGAGTT
ATCGAGATTTTCAGGAGCTAAGGAAGCTAAAATGAGCCATATTCAACGGGAAACGTCTTGCTTGAAGCCG
CGATTAAATTCCAACATGGATGCTGATTTATATGGGTATAAATGGGCTCGCGATAATGTCGGGCAATCAG
GTGCGACAATCTATCGATTGTATGGGAAGCCCGATGCGCCAGAGTTGTTTCTGAAACATGGCAAAGGTAG
CGTTGCCAATGATGTTACAGATGAGATGGTCAGGCTAAACTGGCTGACGGAATTTATGCCTCTTCCGACC
ATCAAGCATTTTATCCGTACTCCTGATGATGCATGGTTACTCACCACTGCGATCCCAGGGAAAACAGCAT
TCCAGGTATTAGAAGAATATCCTGATTCAGGTGAAAATATTGTTGATGCGCTGGCAGTGTTCCTGCGCCG
GTTGCATTCGATTCCTGTTTGTAATTGTCCTTTTAACGGCGATCGCGTATTTCGTCTCGCTCAGGCGCAA
TCACGAATGAATAACGGTTTGGTTGGTGCGAGTGATTTTGATGACGAGCGTAATGGCTGGCCTGTTGAAC
AAGTCTGGAAAGAAATGCATAAACTCTTGCCATTCTCACCGGATTCAGTCGTCACTCATGGTGATTTCTC
ACTTGATAACCTTATTTTTGACGAGGGGAAATTAATAGGTTGTATTGATGTTGGACGAGTCGGAATCGCA
GACCGATACCAGGATCTTGCCATCCTATGGAACTGCCTCGGTGAGTTTTCTCCTTCATTACAGAAACGGC
TTTTTCAAAAATATGGTATTGATAATCCTGATATGAATAAATTGCAGTTTCACTTGATGCTCGATGAGTT
TTTCTAATGAGGACCTAAATGTAATCACCTGGCTCACCTTCGGGTGGGCCTTTCTGCGTTGCTGGCGTTT
TTCCATAGGCTCCGCCCCCCTGACGAGCATCACAAAAATCGATGCTCAAGTCAGAGGTGGCGAAACCCGA
CAGGACTATAAAGATACCAGGCGTTTCCCCCTGGAAGCTCCCTCGTGCGCTCTCCTGTTCCGACCCTGCC
GCTTACCGGATACCTGTCCGCCTTTCTCCCTTCGGGAAGCGTGGCGCTTTCTCATAGCTCACGCTGTAGG
TATCTCAGTTCGGTGTAGGTCGTTCGCTCCAAGCTGGGCTGTGTGCACGAACCCCCCGTTCAGCCCGACC
GCTGCGCCTTATCCGGTAACTATCGTCTTGAGTCCAACCCGGTAAGACACGACTTATCGCCACTGGCAGC
AGCCACTGGTAACAGGATTAGCAGAGCGAGGTATGTAGGCGGTGCTACAGAGTTCTTGAAGTGGTGGCCT
AACTACGGCTACACTAGAAGAACAGTATTTGGTATCTGCGCTCTGCTGAAGCCAGTTACCTCGGAAAAAG
AGTTGGTAGCTCTTGATCCGGCAAACAAACCACCGCTGGTAGCGGTGGTTTTTTTGTTTGCAAGCAGCAG
ATTACGCGCAGAAAAAAAGGATCTCAAGAAGATCCTTTGATTTTCTACCGAAGAAAGGCCCA
